Addgene plasmid #18524: T4 Lysozyme N116D R119M
Depositing lab: Brian Matthews. Depositing organization: University of Oregon.
Backbone
  Vector backbone: pHS1403
  Backbone size w/o insert (bp): 5000
  Vector type: Bacterial Expression
Growth in bacteria
  Bacterial resistance: Ampicillin, 100 μg/mL
  Growth temperature: 37°C
  Growth strain: DH5alpha
  Copy number: High Copy
Gene/Insert
  Gene/Insert name: T4 Lysozyme (alt name: 234DM)
  Species: Bacteriophage T4
  Insert size (bp): 600
  Mutation: N116D R119M
  GenBank ID: NP_049736
  Entrez Gene: e (a.k.a. T4p123)
  Cloning method: Restriction Enzyme; 5′ cloning site BamHI (not destroyed); 3′ cloning site HindIII (not destroyed)
  Sequencing primers: 5′ na; 3′ GGCGTATCACGAGGCCC
Terms and licenses: Academic/Nonprofit Terms; Industry Terms: Not Available to Industry
Depositor comments: The BamHI site is 27 bp from the ATG and the HindIII site is 115 bp from the stop.
How to cite: T4 Lysozyme N116D R119M was a gift from Brian Matthews (Addgene plasmid # 18524 ; http://n2t.net/addgene:18524 ; RRID:Addgene_18524)
