[The description below was written by a language model from this plasmid's Addgene catalogue record.]
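Description:
T4 Lysozyme N116D R119M is a bacterial expression plasmid built on the pHS1403 backbone (about 5 kb without insert) that carries a double-mutant version of the bacteriophage T4 lysozyme gene (gene e). It is maintained in E. coli as a high-copy plasmid under ampicillin selection. The record does not name the origin of replication or the promoter that drives expression, and no feature table is provided, so the regulatory elements of the backbone cannot be described from the information given.

The insert is roughly 600 bp and encodes T4 lysozyme, also listed under the alternative name 234DM, with two substitutions: asparagine 116 to aspartate and arginine 119 to methionine. It was cloned by restriction digestion between a BamHI site at the 5′ end and a HindIII site at the 3′ end, both of which remain intact, so the coding fragment can be excised or exchanged. According to the depositor's comments, the BamHI site lies 27 bp from the start codon and the HindIII site 115 bp from the stop codon, meaning the fragment includes short flanking untranslated sequence on either side of the open reading frame. No fusion tags or reporters are recorded.

T4 lysozyme is a phage-encoded enzyme that degrades the bacterial cell wall and is a widely used model protein for examining how point mutations affect protein structure and stability. The record does not state a specific purpose for this variant, but a defined double mutant in a bacterial expression vector is consistent with producing the recombinant protein in E. coli for such comparative biophysical or structural work.
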