>Addgene plasmid #18524 | T4 Lysozyme N116D R119M | addgene partial sequence | sequence record 24310 | 18524 sequence with 3primeUP
GCTANTGAAAAAGCCCGCTCATTAGGCGGGCTCAGATCTGCTCATGTTTGACAGCTTATCATCGATAAGC
TTCGGCAATAAATTCTTGATATGTTTTCATATGTTTCCTTTAAATATTTTAATTAGTAATTGTCTATTCA
AGTAATTGTGAATATACTATCACAATTCCAAGAGAAAGTAAACAGCTTTATAGATTTTTATACGCGTCCC
AAGTGCCAGTTCTAAACGTTGTAATGACTCGTTTTGCGCGATTAGGTGTTTGATTATACCATCTACTTTT
AGCTAAGTTAACTGCTGCTTCATCCCAGCGTTTTTGTTGAAGCATCATTAAAGAGTCAGTAAATCCTGCC
ACACCGGTTTCTCCCATTTGGAAAACCATATTAATCAATGCACAGCGACGAACCGCATCAAGAGAATCAT
AAACCGGTTTTAATTTAGCATTTCTCAGAATTCCGCGAACAGCAGCATCAACATCCTGATTAAAGAGTTT
TTCAGCCTCATCTTTTGTAATTACACCATTGCAATTACGCCCAATAGCTTTATCTAATTCAGATTTAGCA
GCATTAAGTGATGGACTTTTTGTAAGCAAATGACCGATGCCAATAGTGTAATAGCCTTCTGTGTCTTTAT
AGATTTTAAGTCTAAGACCTTCATCTATACGTAACATTTCAAATATATTCATAATACCTCCTAAGCATCG
ATGGATCCTGTTTCCTGTGTGAATTGTTATCCGCTCACAATTCCCCACATTATACGAGCCGATGATTAAT
TGTCACAGGGGGATGGGGAGTAGCTGANCTGTTCCGTGNGAATTGTACCGCTCCATCCNCCNTANCGAGC
GAGATATG
